Addgene plasmid #105423: pJOG536
Purpose: Synthetic biology
Depositing lab: Johannes Stuttmann. Depositing organization: Martin-Luther-Universitaet Halle-Wittenberg. Publication: Peripheral infrastructure vectors and an extended set of plant parts for the Modular Cloning system. Gantner J, Ordon J, Ilse T, Kretschmer C, Gruetzner R, Lofke C, Dagdas Y, Burstenbinder K, Marillonnet S, Stuttmann J. PLoS One. 2018 May 30;13(5):e0197185. doi: 10.1371/journal.pone.0197185. eCollection 2018. PubMed 29847550.
Backbone
  Vector backbone: pICH41308 (Engler et al., 2014)
  Vector type: Synthetic Biology
Growth in bacteria
  Bacterial resistance: Spectinomycin, 50 μg/mL
  Growth temperature: 37°C
  Growth strain: DH5alpha
  Copy number: High Copy
Gene/Insert
  Gene/Insert name: Nuclear targeting factor (RanGAP1(WPP)-GFP-BLRP)
  Species: Synthetic
  Mutation: BsaI/ BpiI restriction sites removed
  Cloning method: Restriction Enzyme; 5′ cloning site BpiI (destroyed during cloning); 3′ cloning site BpiI (destroyed during cloning)
  Sequencing primers: 5′ CTTTGAGTGAGCTGATACCG; 3′ GGGTTCCGCGCACATTTC
Terms and licenses: Academic/Nonprofit Terms; Industry Terms: Not Available to Industry
How to cite: pJOG536 was a gift from Johannes Stuttmann (Addgene plasmid # 105423 ; http://n2t.net/addgene:105423 ; RRID:Addgene_105423)
