[The description below was written by a language model from this plasmid's Addgene catalogue record and pLannotate feature annotations shown in this document.]
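Description:
pJOG536 is a small (about 3.4 kb) Modular Cloning (MoClo) part plasmid for plant synthetic biology, built in the pICH41308 backbone. It is propagated in E. coli at high copy from a ColE1/pUC-type origin and selected with spectinomycin through the aadA gene, which is annotated downstream of an AmpR (bla) promoter. The short integrase, gentamicin-resistance and lacI fragments in the feature table appear to be remnants of the resistance cassette and backbone rather than functional elements.

The insert is a synthetic coding sequence called the nuclear targeting factor, a fusion of three modules: the WPP domain of Arabidopsis thaliana RanGAP1, GFP (annotated as EGFP), and a biotin ligase recognition peptide (BLRP). The BLRP is named in the catalogue entry but was not picked up by the automated annotation; it presumably lies just after the GFP coding region. In general terms, the WPP domain directs the fusion to the plant nuclear envelope, GFP allows its localisation to be visualised, and the BLRP can be biotinylated by a co-expressed biotin ligase. This arrangement is commonly used to affinity-purify tagged nuclei from specific cell types, although the record itself lists the purpose only as synthetic biology.

Internal BsaI and BpiI sites were removed from the insert to make it compatible with Golden Gate assembly. The fragment was cloned via BpiI sites that were destroyed in the process. No plant promoter or terminator is annotated, consistent with a promoterless coding-sequence module. It would be combined with separate regulatory parts into a transcription unit rather than expressed directly from this plasmid.
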