Features (pLannotate 1.2.2; 8 found; start..end, strand, type, name):
    259..308     +  CDS            lacI (fragment): lac repressor; lacI; The lac repressor binds to the lac operator to inhibit transcription in E. coli. This inhibition can be relieved by adding lactose or isopropyl-β-D-thiogalactopyranoside (IPTG).
    325..690     +  CDS            RANGAP1 (fragment): RAGP1_ARATH - Experimental evidence at protein level: Swiss-Prot protein existence level 1. GTPase activator for the nuclear Ras-related regulatory protein Ran, converting it to the putatively inactive GDP-bound state. Plays a role in spatial signaling during cell division. From Arabidopsis thaliana (Mouse-ear cress).
    667..1380    +  CDS            EGFP: EGFP is a basic (constitutively fluorescent) green fluorescent protein published in 1996, derived from Aequorea victoria. It is reported to be a rapidly-maturing weak dimer with moderate acid sensitivity.
   1598..1702    +  promoter       AmpR promoter: bla
   1693..1773    -  CDS            int (fragment): INT2_ECOLX - Protein inferred from homology: Swiss-Prot protein existence level 3. Putative integrase believed to be involved in the insertion of antibiotic resistance genes into plasmids and transposons. From Escherichia coli.
   1861..1917    +  CDS            GmR (fragment): gentamycin acetyltransferase; aacC1; confers resistance to gentamycin
   1924..2712    +  CDS            aadA: S3AD_ECOLX - Experimental evidence at protein level: Swiss-Prot protein existence level 1. Mediates bacterial resistance to the antibiotics streptomycin and spectinomycin. From Escherichia coli.
   2886..76      +  rep_origin     ori (across the origin): high-copy-number ColE1/pMB1/pBR322/pUC origin of replication
>Addgene plasmid #105423 | pJOG536 | addgene full sequence | sequence record 207432 | Addgene NGS Result
TCCTGTCGGGTTTCGCCACCTCTGACTTGAGCGTCGATTTTTGTGATGCTCGTCAGGGGGGCGGAGCCTA
TGGAAAAACGCCAGCAACGCGGCCTTTTTACGGTTCCTGGCCTTTTGCTGGCCTTTTGCTCACATGTTCT
TTCCTGCGTTATCCCCTGATTCTGTGGATAACCGTATTACCGCCTTTGAGTGAGCTGATACCGCTCGCCG
CAGCCGAACGACCGAGCGCAGCGAGTCAGTGAGCGAGGAAGCGGAAGAGCGCCCAATACGCAAACCGCCT
CTCCCCGCGCGTTGGCCGATTCATTAATCACTCTGTGGTCTCAAATGGATCATTCAGCGAAAACCACACA
GAACCGTGTTTTGTCAGTGAAGATGTGGCCACCGAGTAAGAGTACCCGTCTCATGCTTGTTGAGCGGATG
ACCAAGAACATTACCACCCCTTCCATCTTCTCCAGGAAGTACGGTCTTTTGTCTGTTGAAGAGGCTGAGC
AAGACGCCAAGCGCATCGAAGATTTGGCCTTTGCTACTGCCAACAAACACTTCCAGAACGAGCCTGATGG
TGATGGCACTTCTGCTGTTCACGTCTATGCTAAAGAATCCAGCAAGCTCATGCTTGATGTCATCAAACGT
GGTCCACAGGAAGAATCCGAGGTTGAGGCGGCCGCTGTGAGCAAGGGCGAGGAGCTGTTCACCGGGGTGG
TGCCCATCCTGGTCGAGCTGGACGGCGACGTAAACGGCCACAAGTTCAGCGTGTCCGGCGAGGGCGAGGG
CGATGCCACCTACGGCAAGCTGACCCTGAAGTTCATCTGCACCACCGGCAAGCTGCCCGTGCCCTGGCCC
ACCCTCGTGACCACCCTGACCTACGGCGTGCAGTGCTTCAGCCGCTACCCCGACCACATGAAGCAGCACG
ACTTCTTCAAGTCCGCCATGCCCGAAGGCTACGTCCAGGAGCGCACCATCTTCTTCAAGGACGACGGCAA
CTACAAGACCCGCGCCGAGGTGAAGTTCGAGGGCGACACCCTGGTGAACCGCATCGAGCTGAAGGGCATC
GACTTCAAGGAGGACGGCAACATCCTGGGGCACAAGCTGGAGTACAACTACAACAGCCACAACGTCTATA
TCATGGCCGACAAGCAGAAGAACGGCATCAAGGTGAACTTCAAGATCCGCCACAACATCGAGGACGGCAG
CGTGCAGCTCGCCGACCACTACCAGCAGAACACCCCCATCGGCGACGGCCCCGTGCTGCTGCCCGACAAC
CACTACCTGAGCACCCAGTCCGCCCTGAGCAAAGACCCCAACGAGAAGCGCGATCACATGGTCCTGCTGG
AGTTCGTGACCGCCGCCGGGATCACTCTCGGCATGGACGAGCTGTACAAGTCCGGAGCTGCGGCCGCTGC
CATGGCTGGTGGACTTAACGATATCTTCGAAGCTCAGAAGATTGAATGGCATGAGGATACTGGTGGATCT
TAGCTTTGAGACCACGAAGTGGCTCTTCAGTGGACGAAAGGGCCTCGTGATACGCCTATTTTTATAGGTT
AATGTCATGATAATAATGGTTTCTTAGACGTCAGGTGGCACTTTTCGGGGAAATGTGCGCGGAACCCCTA
TTTGTTTATTTTTCTAAATACATTCAAATATGTATCCGCTCATGAGACAATAACCCTGATAAATGCTTCA
ATAATATTGAAAAAGGAAGAGTATGCGCTCACGCAACTGGTCCAGAACCTTGACCGAACGCAGCGGTGGT
AACGGCGCAGTGGCGGTTTTCATGGCTTGTTATGACTGTTTTTTTTTGGGGTACAGTCTATGCCTCGGGC
ATCCAAGCAGCAAGCGCGTTACGCCGTGGGTCGATGTTTGATGTTATGGAGCAGCAACGATGTTACGCAG
CAGGGCAGTCGCCCTAAAACAAAGTTAAACATCATGAGGGAAGCGGTGATCGCCGAAGTATCGACTCAAC
TATCAGAGGTAGTTGGCGTCATCGAGCGCCATCTCGAACCGACGTTGCTGGCCGTACATTTGTACGGCTC
CGCAGTGGATGGCGGCCTGAAGCCACACAGCGATATTGATTTGCTGGTTACGGTGACCGTAAGGCTTGAT
GAAACAACGCGGCGAGCTTTGATCAACGACCTTTTGGAAACTTCGGCTTCCCCTGGAGAGAGCGAGATTC
TCCGCGCTGTAGAAGTCACCATTGTTGTGCACGACGACATCATTCCGTGGCGTTATCCAGCTAAGCGCGA
ACTGCAATTTGGAGAATGGCAGCGCAATGACATTCTTGCAGGTATCTTCGAGCCAGCCACGATCGACATT
GATCTGGCTATCTTGCTGACAAAAGCAAGAGAACATAGCGTTGCCTTGGTAGGTCCAGCGGCGGAGGAAC
TCTTTGATCCGGTTCCTGAACAGGATCTATTTGAGGCGCTAAATGAAACCTTAACGCTATGGAACTCGCC
GCCCGACTGGGCTGGCGATGAGCGAAATGTAGTGCTTACGTTGTCCCGCATTTGGTACAGCGCAGTAACC
GGCAAAATCGCGCCGAAGGATGTCGCTGCCGACTGGGCAATGGAGCGCCTGCCGGCCCAGTATCAGCCCG
TCATACTTGAAGCTAGACAGGCTTATCTTGGACAAGAAGAAGATCGCTTGGCCTCGCGCGCAGATCAGTT
GGAAGAATTTGTCCATTACGTAAAAGGCGAGATCACCAAGGTAGTCGGCAAATAACTGTCAGACCAAGTT
TACTCATATATACTTTAGATTGATTTAAAACTTCATTTTTAATTTAAAAGGATCTAGGTGAAGATCCTTT
TTGATAATCTCATGACCAAAATCCCTTAACGTGAGTTTTCGTTCCACTGAGCGTCAGACCCCGTAGAAAA
GATCAAAGGATCTTCTTGAGATCCTTTTTTTCTGCGCGTAATCTGCTGCTTGCAAACAAAAAAACCACCG
CTACCAGCGGTGGTTTGTTTGCCGGATCAAGAGCTACCAACTCTTTTTCCGAAGGTAACTGGCTTCAGCA
GAGCGCAGATACCAAATACTGTTCTTCTAGTGTAGCCGTAGTTAGGCCACCACTTCAAGAACTCTGTAGC
ACCGCCTACATACCTCGCTCTGCTAATCCTGTTACCAGTGGCTGCTGCCAGTGGCGATAAGTCGTGTCTT
ACCGGGTTGGACTCAAGACGATAGTTACCGGATAAGGCGCAGCGGTCGGGCTGAACGGGGGGTTCGTGCA
CACAGCCCAGCTTGGAGCGAACGACCTACACCGAACTGAGATACCTACAGCGTGAGCTATGAGAAAGCGC
CACGCTTCCCGAAGGGAGAAAGGCGGACAGGTATCCGGTAAGCGGCAGGGTCGGAACAGGAGAGCGCACG
AGGGAGCTTCCAGGGGGAAACGCCTGGTATCTTTATAG
